>Addgene plasmid #197911 | GPI-mEGFP(2x) | addgene full sequence | sequence record 390259 | Addgene NGS Result
TAGTTATTAATAGTAATCAATTACGGGGTCATTAGTTCATAGCCCATATATGGAGTTCCGCGTTACATAA
CTTACGGTAAATGGCCCGCCTGGCTGACCGCCCAACGACCCCCGCCCATTGACGTCAATAATGACGTATG
TTCCCATAGTAACGCCAATAGGGACTTTCCATTGACGTCAATGGGTGGAGTATTTACGGTAAACTGCCCA
CTTGGCAGTACATCAAGTGTATCATATGCCAAGTACGCCCCCTATTGACGTCAATGACGGTAAATGGCCC
GCCTGGCATTATGCCCAGTACATGACCTTATGGGACTTTCCTACTTGGCAGTACATCTACGTATTAGTCA
TCGCTATTACCATGGTGATGCGGTTTTGGCAGTACATCAATGGGCGTGGATAGCGGTTTGACTCACGGGG
ATTTCCAAGTCTCCACCCCATTGACGTCAATGGGAGTTTGTTTTGGCACCAAAATCAACGGGACTTTCCA
AAATGTCGTAACAACTCCGCCCCATTGACGCAAATGGGCGGTAGGCGTGTACGGTGGGAGGTCTATATAA
GCAGAGCTGGTTTAGTGAACCGTCAGATCCGCTAGCGCTACCGGACTCAGATCTCGAGCTCAAGCTTAGC
TAGCCACCATGGAGCTCTTTTGGAGTATAGTCTTTACTGTCCTCCTGAGTTTCTCCTGCCGGGGGTCAGA
CTGGGAATCTCTGCAGTCGACGGTACCGCGGGCCCGGGATCCACCGGTCGCCACCATGGTGAGCAAGGGC
GAGGAGCTGTTCACCGGGGTGGTGCCCATCCTGGTCGAGCTGGACGGCGACGTAAACGGCCACAAGTTCA
GCGTGTCCGGCGAGGGCGAGGGCGATGCCACCTACGGCAAGCTGACCCTGAAGTTCATCTGCACCACCGG
CAAGCTGCCCGTGCCCTGGCCCACCCTCGTGACCACCCTGACCTACGGCGTGCAGTGCTTCAGCCGCTAC
CCCGACCACATGAAGCAGCACGACTTCTTCAAGTCCGCCATGCCCGAAGGCTACGTCCAGGAGCGCACCA
TCTTCTTCAAGGACGACGGCAACTACAAGACCCGCGCCGAGGTGAAGTTCGAGGGCGACACCCTGGTGAA
CCGCATCGAGCTGAAGGGCATCGACTTCAAGGAGGACGGCAACATCCTGGGGCACAAGCTGGAGTACAAC
TACAACAGCCACAACGTCTATATCATGGCCGACAAGCAGAAGAACGGCATCAAGGTGAACTTCAAGATCC
GCCACAACATCGAGGACGGCAGCGTGCAGCTCGCCGACCACTACCAGCAGAACACCCCCATCGGCGACGG
CCCCGTGCTGCTGCCCGACAACCACTACCTGAGCACCCAGTCCAAGCTGAGCAAAGACCCCAACGAGAAG
CGCGATCACATGGTCCTGCTGGAGTTCGTGACCGCCGCCGGGATCACTCTCGGCATGGACGAGCTGTACA
AGCCGCCTGCCGCTGCACCTCCGGAACGCGTCATGGTGAGCAAGGGCGAGGAGCTGTTCACCGGGGTGGT
GCCCATCCTGGTCGAGCTGGACGGCGACGTAAACGGCCACAAGTTCAGCGTGTCCGGCGAGGGCGAGGGC
GATGCCACCTACGGCAAGCTGACCCTGAAGTTCATCTGCACCACCGGCAAGCTGCCCGTGCCCTGGCCCA
CCCTCGTGACCACCCTGACCTACGGCGTGCAGTGCTTCAGCCGCTACCCCGACCACATGAAGCAGCACGA
CTTCTTCAAGTCCGCCATGCCCGAAGGCTACGTCCAGGAGCGCACCATCTTCTTCAAGGACGACGGCAAC
TACAAGACCCGCGCCGAGGTGAAGTTCGAGGGCGACACCCTGGTGAACCGCATCGAGCTGAAGGGCATCG
ACTTCAAGGAGGACGGCAACATCCTGGGGCACAAGCTGGAGTACAACTACAACAGCCACAACGTCTATAT
CATGGCCGACAAGCAGAAGAACGGCATCAAGGTGAACTTCAAGATCCGCCACAACATCGAGGACGGCAGC
GTGCAGCTCGCCGACCACTACCAGCAGAACACCCCCATCGGCGACGGCCCCGTGCTGCTGCCCGACAACC
ACTACCTGAGCACCCAGTCCAAGCTGAGCAAAGACCCCAACGAGAAGCGCGATCACATGGTCCTGCTGGA
GTTCGTGACCGCCGCCGGGATCACTCTCGGCATGGACGAGCTGTACAAGTATGATCCGCGCCCAAGCAGC
GGTCATTCTAGACACAGATATGCACTTATACCCATACCATTAGCAGTAATTACAACATGTATTGTGCTGT
ATATGAATGTTCTTTAAGCGGCCGCGACTCTAGATCATAATCAGCCATACCACATTTGTAGAGGTTTTAC
TTGCTTTAAAAAACCTCCCACACCTCCCCCTGAACCTGAAACATAAAATGAATGCAATTGTTGTTGTTAA
CTTGTTTATTGCAGCTTATAATGGTTACAAATAAAGCAATAGCATCACAAATTTCACAAATAAAGCATTT
TTTTCACTGCATTCTAGTTGTGGTTTGTCCAAACTCATCAATGTATCTTAAGGCGTAAATTGTAAGCGTT
AATATTTTGTTAAAATTCGCGTTAAATTTTTGTTAAATCAGCTCATTTTTTAACCAATAGGCCGAAATCG
GCAAAATCCCTTATAAATCAAAAGAATAGACCGAGATAGGGT
[37 nt withheld, positions 2703-2739]
AAAGAACGTGGACTCCAACGTCAAAGG
[49 nt withheld, positions 2767-2815]
T
[91 nt withheld, positions 2817-2907]
G
[124 nt withheld, positions 2909-3032]
CAGGTGGCACTTTTCGGGGAAATGTGCGCGGAACCCCTATTTGTTTATTTTTCTAAATACATTCAAATAT
GTATCCGCTCATGAGACAATAACCCTGATAAATGCTTCAATAATATTGAAAAAGGAAGAGTCCTGAGGCG
GAAAGAACCAGCTGTGGAATGTGTGTCAGTTAGGGTGTGGAAAGTCCCCAGGCTCCCCAGCAGGCAGAAG
TATGCAAAGCATGCATCTCAATTAGTCAGCAACCAGGTGTGGAAAGTCCCCAGGCTCCCCAGCAGGCAGA
AGTATGCAAAGCATGCATCTCAATTAGTCAGCAACCATAGTCCCGCCCCTAACTCCGCCCATCCCGCCCC
TAACTCCGCCCAGTTCCGCCCATTCTCCGCCCCATGGCTGACTAATTTTTTTTATTTATGCAGAGGCCGA
GGCCGCCTCGGCCTCTGAGCTATTCCAGAAGTAGTGAGGAGGCTTTTTTGGAGGCCTAGGCTTTTGCAAA
GATCGATCAAGAGACAGGATGAGGATCGTTTCGCATGATTGAACAAGATGGATTGCACGCAGGTTCTCCG
GCCGCTTGGGTGGAGAGGCTATTCGGCTATGACTGGGCACAACAGACAATCGGCTGCTCTGATGCCGCCG
TGTTCCGGCTGTCAGCGCAGGGGCGCCCGGTTCTTTTTGTCAAGACCGACCTGTCCGGTGCCCTGAATGA
ACTGCAAGACGAGGCAGCGCGGCTATCGTGGCTGGCCACGACGGGCGTTCCTTGCGCAGCTGTGCTCGAC
GTTGTCACTGAAGCGGGAAGGGACTGGCTGCTATTGGGCGAAGTGCCGGGGCAGGATCTCCTGTCATCTC
ACCTTGCTCCTGCCGAGAAAGTATCCATCATGGCTGATGCAATGCGGCGGCTGCATACGCTTGATCCGGC
TACCTGCCCATTCGACCACCAAGCGAAACATCGCATCGAGCGAGCACGTACTCGGATGGAAGCCGGTCTT
GTCGATCAGGATGATCTGGACGAAGAGCATCAGGGGCTCGCGCCAGCCGAACTGTTCGCCAGGCTCAAGG
CGAGCATGCCCGACGGCGAGGATCTCGTCGTGACCCATGGCGATGCCTGCTTGCCGAATATCATGGTGGA
AAATGGCCGCTTTTCTGGATTCATCGACTGTGGCCGGCTGGGTGTGGCGGACCGCTATCAGGACATAGCG
TTGGCTACCCGTGATATTGCTGAAGAGCTTGGCGGCGAATGGGCTGACCGCTTCCTCGTGCTTTACGGTA
TCGCCGCTCCCGATTCGCAGCGCATCGCCTTCTATCGCCTTCTTGACGAGTTCTTCTGAGCGGGACTCTG
GGGTTCGAAATGACCGACCAAGCGACGCCCAACCTGCCATCACGAGATTTCGATTCCACCGCCGCCTTCT
ATGAAAGGTTGGGCTTCGGAATCGTTTTCCGGGACGCCGGCTGGATGATCCTCCAGCGCGGGGATCTCAT
GCTGGAGTTCTTCGCCCACCCTAGGGGGAGGCTAACTGAAACACGGAAGGAGACAATACCGGAAGGAACC
CGCGCTATGACGGCAATAAAAAGACAGAATAAAACGCACGGTGTTGGGTCGTTTGTTCATAAACGCGGGG
TTCGGTCCCAGGGCTGGCACTCTGTCGATACCCCACCGAGACCCCATTGGGGCCAATACGCCCGCGTTTC
TTCCTTTTCCCCACCCCACCCCCCAAGTTCGGGTGAAGGCCCAGGGCTCGCAGCCAACGTCGGGGCGGCA
GGCCCTGCCATAGCCTCAGGTTACTCATATATACTTTAGATTGATTTAAAACTTCATTTTTAATTTAAAA
GGATCTAGGTGAAGATCCTTTTTGATAATCTCATGACCAAAATCCCTTAACGTGAGTTTTCGTTCCACTG
AGCGTCAGACCCCGTAGAAAAGATCAAAGGATCTTCTTGAGATCCTTTTTTTCTGCGCGTAATCTGCTGC
TTGCAAACAAAAAAACCACCGCTACCAGCGGTGGTTTGTTTGCCGGATCAAGAGCTACCAACTCTTTTTC
CGAAGGTAACTGGCTTCAGCAGAGCGCAGATACCAAATACTGTTCTTCTAGTGTAGCCGTAGTTAGGCCA
CCACTTCAAGAACTCTGTAGCACCGCCTACATACCTCGCTCTGCTAATCCTGTTACCAGTGGCTGCTGCC
AGTGGCGATAAGTCGTGTCTTACCGGGTTGGACTCAAGACGATAGTTACCGGATAAGGCGCAGCGGTCGG
GCTGAACGGGGGGTTCGTGCACACAGCCCAGCTTGGAGCGAACGACCTACACCGAACTGAGATACCTACA
GCGTGAGCTATGAGAAAGCGCCACGCTTCCCGAAGGGAGAAAGGCGGACAGGTATCCGGTAAGCGGCAGG
GTCGGAACAGGAGAGCGCACGAGGGAGCTTCCAGGGGGAAACGCCTGGTATCTTTATAGTCCTGTCGGGT
TTCGCCACCTCTGACTTGAGCGTCGATTTTTGTGATGCTCGTCAGGGGGGCGGAGCCTATGGAAAAACGC
CAGCAACGCGGCCTTTTTACGGTTCCTGGCCTTTTGCTGGCCTTTTGCTCACATGTTCTTTCCTGCGTTA
TCCCCTGATTCTGTGGATAACCGTATTACCGCCATGCAT
Features (pLannotate 1.2.2; 17 found; start..end, strand, type, name):
     61..364     +  enhancer       CMV enhancer: human cytomegalovirus immediate early enhancer
    365..568     +  promoter       CMV promoter: human cytomegalovirus (CMV) immediate early promoter
    591..627     +  misc_feature   MCS (fragment): multiple cloning site
    710..742     +  misc_feature   MCS (fragment): multiple cloning site
    756..1472    +  CDS            mEGFP: mEGFP is a basic (constitutively fluorescent) green fluorescent protein published in 2002, derived from Aequorea victoria. It has moderate acid sensitivity.
   1503..2219    +  CDS            mEGFP: mEGFP is a basic (constitutively fluorescent) green fluorescent protein published in 2002, derived from Aequorea victoria. It has moderate acid sensitivity.
   2232..2318    +  CDS            CD58 (fragment): LFA3_HUMAN - Also known as LFA3. Experimental evidence at protein level: Swiss-Prot protein existence level 1. Ligand of the T-lymphocyte CD2 glycoprotein. This interaction is important in mediating thymocyte interactions with thymic epithelial cells, antigen-independent and -dependent interactions of T-lymphocytes with target cells and antigen-presenting cells and the T-lymphocyte rosetting with erythrocytes. In addition, the LFA-3/CD2 interaction may prime response by both the CD2+ and LFA-3+ cells. From Homo sapiens (Human).
   2343..2426    +  CDS            large T antigen (fragment): large T antigen from SV40 (simian virus 40)
   2449..2570    +  polyA_signal   SV40 poly(A) signal: SV40 polyadenylation signal
   2604..3032    -  rep_origin     f1 ori (sequence partly withheld): f1 bacteriophage origin of replication; arrow indicates direction of (+) strand synthesis
   3059..3163    +  promoter       AmpR promoter: bla
   3165..3522    +  promoter       SV40 promoter: SV40 enhancer and early promoter
   3557..4351    +  CDS            NeoR/KanR: aminoglycoside phosphotransferase from Tn5; aph(3')-II (or nptII); confers resistance to neomycin, kanamycin, and G418 (Geneticin®)
   4372..4524    +  CDS            ble (fragment): BLE_KLEPN - Experimental evidence at protein level: Swiss-Prot protein existence level 1. Binding protein with a strong affinity to the bleomycin family of antibiotics. Binds to CL990; an antimitotic-antibiotic compound. From Klebsiella pneumoniae.
   4583..4630    +  polyA_signal   HSV TK poly(A) signal: herpes simplex virus thymidine kinase polyadenylation signal (Cole and Stacy, 1985)
   4721..4737    -  polyA_signal   bGH poly(A) signal (fragment): bovine growth hormone polyadenylation signal
   4959..5547    +  rep_origin     ori: high-copy-number ColE1/pMB1/pBR322/pUC origin of replication
