[The description below was written by a language model from this plasmid's Addgene catalogue record and pLannotate feature annotations shown in this document.]
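Description:
GPI-mEGFP(2x) is a mammalian expression plasmid of about 5.7 kb built on the mCherry2-C1 backbone, a Clontech C1-style vector. It is propagated in E. coli at high copy from a ColE1/pUC-type origin and also carries an f1 phage origin. Selection relies on a single NeoR/KanR (Tn5 aminoglycoside phosphotransferase) gene placed behind tandem bacterial (AmpR/bla) and SV40 early promoters and terminated by the HSV TK polyadenylation signal. This arrangement gives kanamycin resistance in bacteria and would permit G418 selection in mammalian cells. Short annotated fragments of ble, SV40 large T antigen and the bGH poly(A) signal appear to be backbone remnants rather than functional elements.

The payload is driven by the human CMV immediate-early enhancer and promoter and terminated by the SV40 poly(A) signal. It consists of two tandem copies of monomeric EGFP joined by a short linker, followed by a C-terminal fragment of human CD58 (LFA-3), which presumably supplies the glycosylphosphatidylinositol attachment signal named in the insert. GPI anchoring normally also requires an N-terminal secretory signal peptide. The unannotated stretch between the two MCS fragments upstream of the first mEGFP could hold one, but the record does not identify it. No mCherry2 sequence is annotated, suggesting the original fluorophore was replaced.

The result is a covalently linked fluorescent-protein homodimer tethered to the plasma membrane. According to the deposit information and the associated study, it serves as a dimer brightness reference for benchmarking green fluorescent proteins when quantifying protein oligomerization in living cells.
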