Addgene plasmid #197911: GPI-mEGFP(2x)
Purpose: Homo-dimer expression vector with plasma membrane localization signal
Depositing lab: Salvatore Chiantia. Publication: Benchmarking of novel green fluorescent proteins for the quantification of protein oligomerization in living cells. Petrich A, Aji AK, Dunsing V, Chiantia S. PLoS One. 2023 Aug 3;18(8):e0285486. doi: 10.1371/journal.pone.0285486. eCollection 2023. PubMed 37535571.
Backbone
  Vector backbone: mCherry2-C1
  Vector type: Mammalian Expression
Growth in bacteria
  Bacterial resistance: Kanamycin, 50 μg/mL
  Growth temperature: 37°C
  Growth strain: DH5alpha
  Copy number: High Copy
Gene/Insert
  Gene/Insert name: glycosylphosphatidylinositol-mEGFP-mEGFP
  Species: Other
  Mutation: none
  Cloning method: Restriction Enzyme; 5′ cloning site Unknown (unknown if destroyed)
Terms and licenses: Academic/Nonprofit Terms; Industry Terms: Not Available to Industry
How to cite: GPI-mEGFP(2x) was a gift from Salvatore Chiantia (Addgene plasmid # 197911 ; http://n2t.net/addgene:197911 ; RRID:Addgene_197911)
